Addgene plasmid #244217: SM282_EF1A-dEnAsCas12a-P300-T2A-BlastR
Purpose: Mammalian expression of dEnAsCas12a-P300 with Blasticidin resistance selectable marker
Depositing lab: Tim Reddy. Depositing organization: Duke University. Publication: dHyperCas12a enables multiplexed CRISPRi screens. Melore SM, McRoberts Amador CD, Hamilton MC, Gersbach CA, Reddy TE. Nat Commun. 2026 Feb 12. doi: 10.1038/s41467-026-69090-z. PubMed 41673027.
Backbone
  Vector backbone: pFUGW
  Vector type: Mammalian Expression, Lentiviral, CRISPR
Growth in bacteria
  Bacterial resistance: Ampicillin, 100 μg/mL
  Growth temperature: 30°C
  Growth strain: NEB Stable
  Copy number: High Copy
Gene/Insert
  Gene/Insert name: dEnAsCas12a-P300
  Species: Synthetic
  Mutation: dEnAsCas12a: E174R, S542R, K548R, and D908A
  Cloning method: Gibson Cloning
Terms and licenses: Academic/Nonprofit Terms; Industry Terms: Not Available to Industry
Depositor comments: Please visit https://doi.org/10.1101/2024.07.08.602263 for bioRxiv preprint.
How to cite: SM282_EF1A-dEnAsCas12a-P300-T2A-BlastR was a gift from Tim Reddy (Addgene plasmid # 244217 ; http://n2t.net/addgene:244217 ; RRID:Addgene_244217)
