[The description below was written by a language model from this plasmid's Addgene catalogue record and pLannotate feature annotations shown in this document.]
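Description:
SM282_EF1A-dEnAsCas12a-P300-T2A-BlastR is a 15.5 kb lentiviral transfer plasmid built on the pFUGW backbone for mammalian expression of a CRISPR activation-type epigenome editor. In bacteria it is maintained through a high-copy ColE1/pUC origin and selected with ampicillin (AmpR under its own promoter). An f1 origin is also present. The viral portion follows the usual HIV-1-derived layout. A CMV enhancer/promoter drives a truncated 5' LTR to produce genomic RNA in packaging cells. This is followed by the Ψ packaging signal with a gag fragment, the RRE for Rev-dependent nuclear export, and the cPPT/CTS. Downstream of the cargo lie a WPRE to boost transcript expression, a second truncated LTR, and a bGH polyadenylation signal. Outside the viral region the backbone retains an SV40/EM7-driven BleoR (Zeocin resistance) cassette with an SV40 poly(A) signal.

The payload is a single open reading frame driven by the constitutive human EF-1α promoter. It encodes AsCas12a (AsCpf1) carrying the "enhanced" substitutions E174R, S542R and K548R. It also carries D908A, which inactivates the nuclease, so the protein binds crRNA-specified DNA targets without cutting. This dEnAsCas12a is fused to the catalytic histone acetyltransferase core of human p300, which deposits activating acetylation marks at targeted promoters or enhancers. According to the construct name, a T2A self-cleaving peptide links the fusion to blasticidin S deaminase, although the feature table does not annotate the T2A itself. Blasticidin therefore selects transduced or transfected cells that co-express the effector. No crRNA expression cassette is annotated, so guide arrays must be supplied separately. The plasmid was deposited with a study on multiplexed Cas12a-based CRISPR screens. The record supports its use for making stable cell lines that express the dCas12a-p300 effector.
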