Features (pLannotate 1.2.2; 32 found; start..end, strand, type, name):
     31..83      -  misc_feature   bom (fragment): basis of mobility region from pBR322
    238..617     +  enhancer       CMV enhancer: human cytomegalovirus immediate early enhancer
    618..817     +  promoter       CMV promoter: human cytomegalovirus (CMV) immediate early promoter
    835..1015    +  LTR            5' LTR (truncated): truncated 5' long terminal repeat (LTR) from HIV-1
   1062..1187    +  misc_feature   HIV-1 Ψ: packaging signal of human immunodeficiency virus type 1
   1171..1534    +  CDS            HIV-1 gag (fragment): gag protein from human immunodeficiency virus 1; gag
   1680..1913    +  misc_feature   RRE: The Rev response element (RRE) of HIV-1 allows for Rev-dependent mRNA export from the nucleus to the cytoplasm.
   2290..2390    +  CDS            Rev (fragment): human immunodeficiency virus 1 (HIV-1) Rev protein; rev; enhances nuclear export of unspliced and incompletely spliced viral mRNAs
   2440..2557    +  misc_feature   cPPT/CTS: central polypurine tract and central termination sequence of HIV-1
   2630..3808    +  promoter       EF-1α promoter: strong constitutive promoter for human elongation factor EF-1α
   3824..7744    +  CDS            AsCpf1: CRISPR-associated protein from Acidaminococcus sp. BV3L6 (Zetsche et al., 2015)
   7892..9742    +  CDS            p300 core: catalytic histone acetyltransferase core of the human E1A-associated protein p300 (Delvecchio et al., 2013); EP300
   9809..10204   +  CDS            BSD: blasticidin S deaminase; Aspergillus terreus BSD; confers resistance to blasticidin
  10214..10238   +  misc_feature   MCS (fragment): pBluescript multiple cloning site
  10238..10826   +  misc_feature   WPRE: woodchuck hepatitis virus posttranscriptional regulatory element
  10763..11344   +  CDS            nef (fragment): NEF_HV1H2 - Experimental evidence at protein level: Swiss-Prot protein existence level 1. Extracellular Nef protein targets CD4(+) T-lymphocytes for apoptosis by interacting with CXCR4 surface receptors. From Human immunodeficiency virus type 1 group M subtype B (isolate HXB2) (HIV-1).
  11351..11531   +  LTR            5' LTR (truncated): truncated 5' long terminal repeat (LTR) from HIV-1
  11563..11787   +  polyA_signal   bGH poly(A) signal: bovine growth hormone polyadenylation signal
  11791..11812   +  promoter       SV40 promoter (fragment): SV40 enhancer and early promoter
  11833..12261   +  rep_origin     f1 ori (sequence partly withheld): f1 bacteriophage origin of replication; arrow indicates direction of (+) strand synthesis
  12275..12604   +  promoter       SV40 promoter: SV40 enhancer and early promoter
  12652..12699   +  promoter       EM7 promoter: synthetic bacterial promoter&nbsp
  12718..13092   +  CDS            BleoR: antibiotic-binding protein; Sh ble from Streptoalloteichus hindustanus; confers resistance to bleomycin, phleomycin, and Zeocin™
  13102..13227   +  CDS            ble (fragment): BLE_KLEPN - Experimental evidence at protein level: Swiss-Prot protein existence level 1. Binding protein with a strong affinity to the bleomycin family of antibiotics. Binds to CL990; an antimitotic-antibiotic compound. From Klebsiella pneumoniae.
  13222..13343   +  polyA_signal   SV40 poly(A) signal: SV40 polyadenylation signal
  13414..13436   -  protein_bind   lac operator (fragment): The lac repressor binds to the lac operator to inhibit transcription in E. coli. This inhibition can be relieved by adding lactose or isopropyl-β-D-thiogalactopyranoside (IPTG). lac repressor encoded by lacI
  13440..13470   -  promoter       lac promoter: promoter for the E. coli lac operon
  13485..13506   -  protein_bind   CAP binding site: CAP binding activates transcription in the presence of cAMP. E. coli catabolite activator protein
  13519..13611   -  CDS            lacI (fragment): lac repressor; lacI; The lac repressor binds to the lac operator to inhibit transcription in E. coli. This inhibition can be relieved by adding lactose or isopropyl-β-D-thiogalactopyranoside (IPTG).
  13794..14382   -  rep_origin     ori: high-copy-number ColE1/pMB1/pBR322/pUC origin of replication
  14553..15413   -  CDS            AmpR: β-lactamase; bla; confers resistance to ampicillin, carbenicillin, and related antibiotics
  15414..15518   -  promoter       AmpR promoter: bla
>Addgene plasmid #244217 | SM282_EF1A-dEnAsCas12a-P300-T2A-BlastR | addgene full sequence | sequence record 486084 | Addgene NGS Result
GTCGACGGATCGGGAGATCTCCCGATCCCCTATGGTGCACTCTCAGTACAATCTGCTCTGATGCCGCATA
GTTAAGCCAGTATCTGCTCCCTGCTTGTGTGTTGGAGGTCGCTGAGTAGTGCGCGAGCAAAATTTAAGCT
ACAACAAGGCAAGGCTTGACCGACAATTGCATGAAGAATCTGCTTAGGGTTAGGCGTTTTGCGCTGCTTC
GCGATGTACGGGCCAGATATACGCGTTGACATTGATTATTGACTAGTTATTAATAGTAATCAATTACGGG
GTCATTAGTTCATAGCCCATATATGGAGTTCCGCGTTACATAACTTACGGTAAATGGCCCGCCTGGCTGA
CCGCCCAACGACCCCCGCCCATTGACGTCAATAATGACGTATGTTCCCATAGTAACGCCAATAGGGACTT
TCCATTGACGTCAATGGGTGGAGTATTTACGGTAAACTGCCCACTTGGCAGTACATCAAGTGTATCATAT
GCCAAGTACGCCCCCTATTGACGTCAATGACGGTAAATGGCCCGCCTGGCATTATGCCCAGTACATGACC
TTATGGGACTTTCCTACTTGGCAGTACATCTACGTATTAGTCATCGCTATTACCATGGTGATGCGGTTTT
GGCAGTACATCAATGGGCGTGGATAGCGGTTTGACTCACGGGGATTTCCAAGTCTCCACCCCATTGACGT
CAATGGGAGTTTGTTTTGGCACCAAAATCAACGGGACTTTCCAAAATGTCGTAACAACTCCGCCCCATTG
ACGCAAATGGGCGGTAGGCGTGTACGGTGGGAGGTCTATATAAGCAGCGCGTTTTGCCTGTACTGGGTCT
CTCTGGTTAGACCAGATCTGAGCCTGGGAGCTCTCTGGCTAACTAGGGAACCCACTGCTTAAGCCTCAAT
AAAGCTTGCCTTGAGTGCTTCAAGTAGTGTGTGCCCGTCTGTTGTGTGACTCTGGTAACTAGAGATCCCT
CAGACCCTTTTAGTCAGTGTGGAAAATCTCTAGCAGTGGCGCCCGAACAGGGACTTGAAAGCGAAAGGGA
AACCAGAGGAGCTCTCTCGACGCAGGACTCGGCTTGCTGAAGCGCGCACGGCAAGAGGCGAGGGGCGGCG
ACTGGTGAGTACGCCAAAAATTTTGACTAGCGGAGGCTAGAAGGAGAGAGATGGGTGCGAGAGCGTCAGT
ATTAAGCGGGGGAGAATTAGATCGCGATGGGAAAAAATTCGGTTAAGGCCAGGGGGAAAGAAAAAATATA
AATTAAAACATATAGTATGGGCAAGCAGGGAGCTAGAACGATTCGCAGTTAATCCTGGCCTGTTAGAAAC
ATCAGAAGGCTGTAGACAAATACTGGGACAGCTACAACCATCCCTTCAGACAGGATCAGAAGAACTTAGA
TCATTATATAATACAGTAGCAACCCTCTATTGTGTGCATCAAAGGATAGAGATAAAAGACACCAAGGAAG
CTTTAGACAAGATAGAGGAAGAGCAAAACAAAAGTAAGACCACCGCACAGCAAGCGGCCGCTGATCTTCA
GACCTGGAGGAGGAGATATGAGGGACAATTGGAGAAGTGAATTATATAAATATAAAGTAGTAAAAATTGA
ACCATTAGGAGTAGCACCCACCAAGGCAAAGAGAAGAGTGGTGCAGAGAGAAAAAAGAGCAGTGGGAATA
GGAGCTTTGTTCCTTGGGTTCTTGGGAGCAGCAGGAAGCACTATGGGCGCAGCGTCAATGACGCTGACGG
TACAGGCCAGACAATTATTGTCTGGTATAGTGCAGCAGCAGAACAATTTGCTGAGGGCTATTGAGGCGCA
ACAGCATCTGTTGCAACTCACAGTCTGGGGCATCAAGCAGCTCCAGGCAAGAATCCTGGCTGTGGAAAGA
TACCTAAAGGATCAACAGCTCCTGGGGATTTGGGGTTGCTCTGGAAAACTCATTTGCACCACTGCTGTGC
CTTGGAATGCTAGTTGGAGTAATAAATCTCTGGAACAGATTTGGAATCACACGACCTGGATGGAGTGGGA
CAGAGAAATTAACAATTACACAAGCTTAATACACTCCTTAATTGAAGAATCGCAAAACCAGCAAGAAAAG
AATGAACAAGAATTATTGGAATTAGATAAATGGGCAAGTTTGTGGAATTGGTTTAACATAACAAATTGGC
TGTGGTATATAAAATTATTCATAATGATAGTAGGAGGCTTGGTAGGTTTAAGAATAGTTTTTGCTGTACT
TTCTATAGTGAATAGAGTTAGGCAGGGATATTCACCATTATCGTTTCAGACCCACCTCCCAACCCCGAGG
GGACCCGACAGGCCCGAAGGAATAGAAGAAGAAGGTGGAGAGAGAGACAGAGACAGATCCATTCGATTAG
TGAACGGATCGGCACTGCGTGCGCCAATTCTGCAGACAAATGGCAGTATTCATCCACAATTTTAAAAGAA
AAGGGGGGATTGGGGGGTACAGTGCAGGGGAAAGAATAGTAGACATAATAGCAACAGACATACAAACTAA
AGAATTACAAAAACAAATTACAAAAATTCAAAATTTTCGGGTTTATTACAGGGACAGCAGAGATCCAGTT
TGGTTAATTAACCCGTGTCGGCTCCAGATCTGGCCTCCGGGCTCCGGTGCCCGTCAGTGGGCAGAGCGCA
CATCGCCCACAGTCCCCGAGAAGTTGGGGGGAGGGGTCGGCAATTGAACCGGTGCCTAGAGAAGGTGGCG
CGGGGTAAACTGGGAAAGTGATGTCGTGTACTGGCTCCGCCTTTTTCCCGAGGGTGGGGGAGAACCGTAT
ATAAGTGCAGTAGTCGCCGTGAACGTTCTTTTTCGCAACGGGTTTGCCGCCAGAACACAGGTAAGTGCCG
TGTGTGGTTCCCGCGGGCCTGGCCTCTTTACGGGTTATGGCCCTTGCGTGCCTTGAATTACTTCCACCTG
GCTGCAGTACGTGATTCTTGATCCCGAGCTTCGGGTTGGAAGTGGGTGGGAGAGTTCGAGGCCTTGCGCT
TAAGGAGCCCCTTCGCCTCGTGCTTGAGTTGAGGCCTGGCCTGGGCGCTGGGGCCGCCGCGTGCGAATCT
GGTGGCACCTTCGCGCCTGTCTCGCTGCTTTCGATAAGTCTCTAGCCATTTAAAATTTTTGATGACCTGC
TGCGACGCTTTTTTTCTGGCAAGATAGTCTTGTAAATGCGGGCCAAGATCTGCACACTGGTATTTCGGTT
TTTGGGGCCGCGGGCGGCGACGGGGCCCGTGCGTCCCAGCGCACATGTTCGGCGAGGCGGGGCCTGCGAG
CGCGGCCACCGAGAATCGGACGGGGGTAGTCTCAAGCTGGCCGGCCTGCTCTGGTGCCTGGCCTCGCGCC
GCCGTGTATCGCCCCGCCCTGGGCGGCAAGGCTGGCCCGGTCGGCACCAGTTGCGTGAGCGGAAAGATGG
CCGCTTCCCGGCCCTGCTGCAGGGAGCTCAAAATGGAGGACGCGGCGCTCGGGAGAGCGGGCGGGTGAGT
CACCCACACAAAGGAAAAGGGCCTTTCCGTCCTCAGCCGTCGCTTCATGTGACTCCACGGAGTACCGGGC
GCCGTCCAGGCACCTCGATTAGTTCTCGAGCTTTTGGAGTACGTCGTCTTTAGGTTGGGGGGAGGGGTTT
TATGCGATGGAGTTTCCCCACACTGAGTGGGTGGAGACTGAAGTTAGGCCAGCTTGGCACTTGATGTAAT
TCTCCTTGGAATTTGCCCTTTTTGAGTTTGGATCTTGGTTCATTCTCAAGCCTCAGACAGTGGTTCAAAG
TTTTTTTCTTCCATTTCAGGTGTCGTGAGCTTCTAGAGCCACCATGACACAGTTCGAGGGCTTTACCAAC
CTGTATCAGGTGAGCAAGACACTGCGGTTTGAGCTGATCCCACAGGGCAAGACCCTGAAGCACATCCAGG
AGCAGGGCTTCATCGAGGAGGACAAGGCCCGCAATGATCACTACAAGGAGCTGAAGCCCATCATCGATCG
GATCTACAAGACCTATGCCGACCAGTGCCTGCAGCTGGTGCAGCTGGATTGGGAGAACCTGAGCGCCGCC
ATCGACTCCTATAGAAAGGAGAAAACCGAGGAGACAAGGAACGCCCTGATCGAGGAGCAGGCCACATATC
GCAATGCCATCCACGACTACTTCATCGGCCGGACAGACAACCTGACCGATGCCATCAATAAGAGACACGC
CGAGATCTACAAGGGCCTGTTCAAGGCCGAGCTGTTTAATGGCAAGGTGCTGAAGCAGCTGGGCACCGTG
ACCACAACCGAGCACGAGAACGCCCTGCTGCGGAGCTTCGACAAGTTTACAACCTACTTCTCCGGCTTTT
ATAGAAACAGGAAGAACGTGTTCAGCGCCGAGGATATCAGCACAGCCATCCCACACCGCATCGTGCAGGA
CAACTTCCCCAAGTTTAAGGAGAATTGTCACATCTTCACACGCCTGATCACCGCCGTGCCCAGCCTGCGG
GAGCACTTTGAGAACGTGAAGAAGGCCATCGGCATCTTCGTGAGCACCTCCATCGAGGAGGTGTTTTCCT
TCCCTTTTTATAACCAGCTGCTGACACAGACCCAGATCGACCTGTATAACCAGCTGCTGGGAGGAATCTC
TCGGGAGGCAGGCACCGAGAAGATCAAGGGCCTGAACGAGGTGCTGAATCTGGCCATCCAGAAGAATGAT
GAGACAGCCCACATCATCGCCTCCCTGCCACACAGATTCATCCCCCTGTTTAAGCAGATCCTGTCCGATA
GGAACACCCTGTCTTTCATCCTGGAGGAGTTTAAGAGCGACGAGGAAGTGATCCAGTCCTTCTGCAAGTA
CAAGACACTGCTGAGAAACGAGAACGTGCTGGAGACAGCCGAGGCCCTGTTTAACGAGCTGAACAGCATC
GACCTGACACACATCTTCATCAGCCACAAGAAGCTGGAGACAATCAGCAGCGCCCTGTGCGACCACTGGG
ATACACTGAGGAATGCCCTGTATGAGCGGAGAATCTCCGAGCTGACAGGCAAGATCACCAAGTCTGCCAA
GGAGAAGGTGCAGCGCAGCCTGAAGCACGAGGATATCAACCTGCAGGAGATCATCTCTGCCGCAGGCAAG
GAGCTGAGCGAGGCCTTCAAGCAGAAAACCAGCGAGATCCTGTCCCACGCACACGCCGCCCTGGATCAGC
CACTGCCTACAACCCTGAAGAAGCAGGAGGAGAAGGAGATCCTGAAGTCTCAGCTGGACAGCCTGCTGGG
CCTGTACCACCTGCTGGACTGGTTTGCCGTGGATGAGTCCAACGAGGTGGACCCCGAGTTCTCTGCCCGG
CTGACCGGCATCAAGCTGGAGATGGAGCCTTCTCTGAGCTTCTACAACAAGGCCAGAAATTATGCCACCA
AGAAGCCCTACTCCGTGGAGAAGTTCAAGCTGAACTTTCAGATGCCTACACTGGCCAGAGGCTGGGACGT
GAATAGAGAGAAGAACAATGGCGCCATCCTGTTTGTGAAGAACGGCCTGTACTATCTGGGCATCATGCCA
AAGCAGAAGGGCAGGTATAAGGCCCTGAGCTTCGAGCCCACAGAGAAAACCAGCGAGGGCTTTGATAAGA
TGTACTATGACTACTTCCCTGATGCCGCCAAGATGATCCCAAAGTGCAGCACCCAGCTGAAGGCCGTGAC
AGCCCACTTTCAGACCCACACAACCCCCATCCTGCTGTCCAACAATTTCATCGAGCCTCTGGAGATCACA
AAGGAGATCTACGACCTGAACAATCCTGAGAAGGAGCCAAAGAAGTTTCAGACAGCCTACGCCAAGAAAA
CCGGCGACCAGAAGGGCTACAGAGAGGCCCTGTGCAAGTGGATCGACTTCACAAGGGATTTTCTGTCCAA
GTATACCAAGACAACCTCTATCGATCTGTCTAGCCTGCGGCCATCCTCTCAGTATAAGGACCTGGGCGAG
TACTATGCCGAGCTGAATCCCCTGCTGTACCACATCAGCTTCCAGAGAATCGCCGAGAAGGAGATCATGG
ATGCCGTGGAGACAGGCAAGCTGTACCTGTTCCAGATCTATAACAAGGACTTTGCCAAGGGCCACCACGG
CAAGCCTAATCTGCACACACTGTATTGGACCGGCCTGTTTTCTCCAGAGAACCTGGCCAAGACAAGCATC
AAGCTGAATGGCCAGGCCGAGCTGTTCTACCGCCCTAAGTCCAGGATGAAGAGGATGGCACACCGGCTGG
GAGAGAAGATGCTGAACAAGAAGCTGAAGGATCAGAAAACCCCAATCCCCGACACCCTGTACCAGGAGCT
GTACGACTATGTGAATCACAGACTGTCCCACGACCTGTCTGATGAGGCCAGGGCCCTGCTGCCCAACGTG
ATCACCAAGGAGGTGTCTCACGAGATCATCAAGGATAGGCGCTTTACCAGCGACAAGTTCTTTTTCCACG
TGCCTATCACACTGAACTATCAGGCCGCCAATTCCCCATCTAAGTTCAACCAGAGGGTGAATGCCTACCT
GAAGGAGCACCCCGAGACACCTATCATCGGCATCGCCCGGGGCGAGAGAAACCTGATCTATATCACAGTG
ATCGACTCCACCGGCAAGATCCTGGAGCAGCGGAGCCTGAACACCATCCAGCAGTTTGATTACCAGAAGA
AGCTGGACAACAGGGAGAAGGAGAGGGTGGCAGCAAGGCAGGCCTGGTCTGTGGTGGGCACAATCAAGGA
TCTGAAGCAGGGCTATCTGAGCCAGGTCATCCACGAGATCGTGGACCTGATGATCCACTACCAGGCCGTG
GTGGTGCTGGAGAACCTGAATTTCGGCTTTAAGAGCAAGAGGACCGGCATCGCCGAGAAGGCCGTGTACC
AGCAGTTCGAGAAGATGCTGATCGATAAGCTGAATTGCCTGGTGCTGAAGGACTATCCAGCAGAGAAAGT
GGGAGGCGTGCTGAACCCATACCAGCTGACAGACCAGTTCACCTCCTTTGCCAAGATGGGCACCCAGTCT
GGCTTCCTGTTTTACGTGCCTGCCCCATATACATCTAAGATCGATCCCCTGACCGGCTTCGTGGACCCCT
TCGTGTGGAAAACCATCAAGAATCACGAGAGCCGCAAGCACTTCCTGGAGGGCTTCGACTTTCTGCACTA
CGACGTGAAAACCGGCGACTTCATCCTGCACTTTAAGATGAACAGAAATCTGTCCTTCCAGAGGGGCCTG
CCCGGCTTTATGCCTGCATGGGATATCGTGTTCGAGAAGAACGAGACACAGTTTGACGCCAAGGGCACCC
CTTTCATCGCCGGCAAGAGAATCGTGCCAGTGATCGAGAATCACAGATTCACCGGCAGATACCGGGACCT
GTATCCTGCCAACGAGCTGATCGCCCTGCTGGAGGAGAAGGGCATCGTGTTCAGGGATGGCTCCAACATC
CTGCCAAAGCTGCTGGAGAATGACGATTCTCACGCCATCGACACGATGGTGGCCCTGATCCGCAGCGTGC
TGCAGATGCGGAACTCCAATGCCGCCACAGGCGAGGACTATATCAACAGCCCCGTGCGCGATCTGAATGG
CGTGTGCTTCGACTCCCGGTTTCAGAACCCAGAGTGGCCAATGGACGCCGATGCCAATGGCGCCTACCAC
ATCGCCCTGAAGGGCCAGCTGCTGCTGAATCACCTGAAGGAGAGCAAGGATCTGAAGCTGCAGAACGGCA
TCTCCAATCAGGACTGGCTGGCCTACATCCAGGAGCTGCGCAACGGATCCTATCCCTATGACGTGCCCGA
TTATGCCAGCCTGGGCAGCGGCTCCCCTGCTGCCAAACGCGTTAAACTAGACGAAGATCCTGCCGCGAAG
CGCGTGAAACTGGACGACGGCATTGGTAGTGGGAGCAACGGCAGCAGCCTCATTTTCAAACCAGAAGAAC
TACGACAGGCACTGATGCCAACTTTGGAGGCACTTTACCGTCAGGATCCAGAATCCCTTCCCTTTCGTCA
ACCTGTGGACCCTCAGCTTTTAGGAATCCCTGATTACTTTGATATTGTGAAGAGCCCCATGGATCTTTCT
ACCATTAAGAGGAAGTTAGACACTGGACAGTATCAGGAGCCCTGGCAGTATGTCGATGATATTTGGCTTA
TGTTCAATAATGCCTGGTTATATAACCGGAAAACATCACGGGTATACAAATACTGCTCCAAGCTCTCTGA
GGTCTTTGAACAAGAAATTGACCCAGTGATGCAAAGCCTTGGATACTGTTGTGGCAGAAAGTTGGAGTTC
TCTCCACAGACACTGTGTTGCTACGGCAAACAGTTGTGCACAATACCTCGTGATGCCACTTATTACAGTT
ACCAGAACAGGTATCATTTCTGTGAGAAGTGTTTCAATGAGATCCAAGGGGAGAGCGTTTCTTTGGGGGA
TGACCCTTCCCAGCCTCAAACTACAATAAATAAAGAACAATTTTCCAAGAGAAAAAATGACACACTGGAT
CCTGAACTGTTTGTTGAATGTACAGAGTGCGGAAGAAAGATGCATCAGATCTGTGTCCTTCACCATGAGA
TCATCTGGCCTGCTGGATTCGTCTGTGATGGCTGTTTAAAGAAAAGTGCACGAACTAGGAAAGAAAATAA
GTTTTCTGCTAAAAGGTTGCCATCTACCAGACTTGGCACCTTTCTAGAGAATCGTGTGAATGACTTTCTG
AGGCGACAGAATCACCCTGAGTCAGGAGAGGTCACTGTTAGAGTAGTTCATGCTTCTGACAAAACCGTGG
AAGTAAAACCAGGCATGAAAGCAAGGTTTGTGGACAGTGGAGAGATGGCAGAATCCTTTCCATACCGAAC
CAAAGCCCTCTTTGCCTTTGAAGAAATTGATGGTGTTGACCTGTGCTTCTTTGGCATGCATGTTCAAGAG
TATGGCTCTGACTGCCCTCCACCCAACCAGAGGAGAGTATACATATCTTACCTCGATAGTGTTCATTTCT
TCCGTCCTAAATGCTTGAGGACTGCAGTCTATCATGAAATCCTAATTGGATATTTAGAATATGTCAAGAA
ATTAGGTTACACAACAGGGCATATTTGGGCATGTCCACCAAGTGAGGGAGATGATTATATCTTCCATTGC
CATCCTCCTGACCAGAAGATACCCAAGCCCAAGCGACTGCAGGAATGGTACAAAAAAATGCTTGACAAGG
CTGTATCAGAGCGTATTGTCCATGACTACAAGGATATTTTTAAACAAGCTACTGAAGATAGATTAACAAG
TGCAAAGGAATTGCCTTATTTCGAGGGTGATTTCTGGCCCAATGTTCTGGAAGAAAGCATTAAGGAACTG
GAACAGGAGGAAGAAGAGAGAAAACGAGAGGAAAACACCAGCAATGAAAGCACAGATGTGACCAAGGGAG
ACAGCAAAAATGCTAAAAAGAAGAATAATAAGAAAACCAGCAAAAATAAGAGCAGCCTGAGTAGGGGCAA
CAAGAAGAAACCCGGGATGCCCAATGTATCTAACGACCTCTCACAGAAACTATATGCCACCATGGAGAAG
CATAAAGAGGTCTTCTTTGTGATCCGCCTCATTGCTGGCCCTGCTGCCAACTCCCTGCCTCCCATTGTTG
ATCCTGATCCTCTCATCCCCTGCGATCTGATGGATGGTCGGGATGCGTTTCTCACGCTGGCAAGGGACAA
GCACCTGGAGTTCTCTTCACTCCGAAGAGCCCAGTGGTCCACCATGTGCATGCTGGTGGAGCTGCACACG
CAGAGCCAGGACGCTAGCGAGGGCAGAGGAAGTCTTCTAACATGCGGTGACGTGGAGGAGAATCCCGGCC
CTGGTACCATGGCCAAGCCTTTGTCTCAAGAAGAATCCACCCTCATTGAAAGAGCAACGGCTACAATCAA
CAGCATCCCCATCTCTGAAGACTACAGCGTCGCCAGCGCAGCTCTCTCTAGCGACGGCCGCATCTTCACT
GGTGTCAATGTATATCATTTTACTGGGGGACCTTGTGCAGAACTCGTGGTGCTGGGCACTGCTGCTGCTG
CGGCAGCTGGCAACCTGACTTGTATCGTCGCGATCGGAAATGAGAACAGGGGCATCTTGAGCCCCTGCGG
ACGGTGCCGACAGGTGCTTCTCGATCTGCATCCTGGGATCAAAGCCATAGTGAAGGACAGTGATGGACAG
CCGACGGCAGTTGGGATTCGTGAATTGCTGCCCTCTGGTTATGTGTGGGAGGGCACCGGTTGAGAATTCG
ATATCAAGCTTATCGATAATCAACCTCTGGATTACAAAATTTGTGAAAGATTGACTGGTATTCTTAACTA
TGTTGCTCCTTTTACGCTATGTGGATACGCTGCTTTAATGCCTTTGTATCATGCTATTGCTTCCCGTATG
GCTTTCATTTTCTCCTCCTTGTATAAATCCTGGTTGCTGTCTCTTTATGAGGAGTTGTGGCCCGTTGTCA
GGCAACGTGGCGTGGTGTGCACTGTGTTTGCTGACGCAACCCCCACTGGTTGGGGCATTGCCACCACCTG
TCAGCTCCTTTCCGGGACTTTCGCTTTCCCCCTCCCTATTGCCACGGCGGAACTCATCGCCGCCTGCCTT
GCCCGCTGCTGGACAGGGGCTCGGCTGTTGGGCACTGACAATTCCGTGGTGTTGTCGGGGAAATCATCGT
CCTTTCCTTGGCTGCTCGCCTGTGTTGCCACCTGGATTCTGCGCGGGACGTCCTTCTGCTACGTCCCTTC
GGCCCTCAATCCAGCGGACCTTCCTTCCCGCGGCCTGCTGCCGGCTCTGCGGCCTCTTCCGCGTCTTCGC
CTTCGCCCTCAGACGAGTCGGATCTCCCTTTGGGCCGCCTCCCCGCATCGATACCGTCGACCTCGAGACC
TAGAAAAACATGGAGCAATCACAAGTAGCAATACAGCAGCTACCAATGCTGATTGTGCCTGGCTAGAAGC
ACAAGAGGAGGAGGAGGTGGGTTTTCCAGTCACACCTCAGGTACCTTTAAGACCAATGACTTACAAGGCA
GCTGTAGATCTTAGCCACTTTTTAAAAGAAAAGGGGGGACTGGAAGGGCTAATTCACTCCCAACGAAGAC
AAGATATCCTTGATCTGTGGATCTACCACACACAAGGCTACTTCCCTGATTGGCAGAACTACACACCAGG
GCCAGGGATCAGATATCCACTGACCTTTGGATGGTGCTACAAGCTAGTACCAGTTGAGCAAGAGAAGGTA
GAAGAAGCCAATGAAGGAGAGAACACCCGCTTGTTACACCCTGTGAGCCTGCATGGGATGGATGACCCGG
AGAGAGAAGTATTAGAGTGGAGGTTTGACAGCCGCCTAGCATTTCATCACATGGCCCGAGAGCTGCATCC
GGACTGTACTGGGTCTCTCTGGTTAGACCAGATCTGAGCCTGGGAGCTCTCTGGCTAACTAGGGAACCCA
CTGCTTAAGCCTCAATAAAGCTTGCCTTGAGTGCTTCAAGTAGTGTGTGCCCGTCTGTTGTGTGACTCTG
GTAACTAGAGATCCCTCAGACCCTTTTAGTCAGTGTGGAAAATCTCTAGCAGGGCCCGTTTAAACCCGCT
GATCAGCCTCGACTGTGCCTTCTAGTTGCCAGCCATCTGTTGTTTGCCCCTCCCCCGTGCCTTCCTTGAC
CCTGGAAGGTGCCACTCCCACTGTCCTTTCCTAATAAAATGAGGAAATTGCATCGCATTGTCTGAGTAGG
TGTCATTCTATTCTGGGGGGTGGGGTGGGGCAGGACAGCAAGGGGGAGGATTGGGAAGACAATAGCAGGC
ATGCTGGGGATGCGGTGGGCTCTATGGCTTCTGAGGCGGAAAGAACCAGCTGGGGCTCTAGGGGGTATCC
CC
[124 nt withheld, positions 11833-11956]
C
[91 nt withheld, positions 11958-12048]
A
[49 nt withheld, positions 12050-12098]
CCTTTGACGTTGGAGTCCACGTTCTTT
[37 nt withheld, positions 12126-12162]
ACCCTATCTCGGTCTATTCTTTTGATTTATAAGGGATTTTGCCGATTTCGGCCTATTGGTTAAAAAATGA
GCTGATTTAACAAAAATTTAACGCGAATTAATTCTGTGGAATGTGTGTCAGTTAGGGTGTGGAAAGTCCC
CAGGCTCCCCAGCAGGCAGAAGTATGCAAAGCATGCATCTCAATTAGTCAGCAACCAGGTGTGGAAAGTC
CCCAGGCTCCCCAGCAGGCAGAAGTATGCAAAGCATGCATCTCAATTAGTCAGCAACCATAGTCCCGCCC
CTAACTCCGCCCATCCCGCCCCTAACTCCGCCCAGTTCCGCCCATTCTCCGCCCCATGGCTGACTAATTT
TTTTTATTTATGCAGAGGCCGAGGCCGCCTCTGCCTCTGAGCTATTCCAGAAGTAGTGAGGAGGCTTTTT
TGGAGGCCTAGGCTTTTGCAAAAAGCTCCCGGGAGCTTGTATATCCATTTTCGGATCTGATCAGCACGTG
TTGACAATTAATCATCGGCATAGTATATCGGCATAGTATAATACGACAAGGTGAGGAACTAAACCATGGC
CAAGTTGACCAGTGCCGTTCCGGTGCTCACCGCGCGCGACGTCGCCGGAGCGGTCGAGTTCTGGACCGAC
CGGCTCGGGTTCTCCCGGGACTTCGTGGAGGACGACTTCGCCGGTGTGGTCCGGGACGACGTGACCCTGT
TCATCAGCGCGGTCCAGGACCAGGTGGTGCCGGACAACACCCTGGCCTGGGTGTGGGTGCGCGGCCTGGA
CGAGCTGTACGCCGAGTGGTCGGAGGTCGTGTCCACGAACTTCCGGGACGCCTCCGGGCCGGCCATGACC
GAGATCGGCGAGCAGCCGTGGGGGCGGGAGTTCGCCCTGCGCGACCCGGCCGGCAACTGCGTGCACTTCG
TGGCCGAGGAGCAGGACTGACACGTGCTACGAGATTTCGATTCCACCGCCGCCTTCTATGAAAGGTTGGG
CTTCGGAATCGTTTTCCGGGACGCCGGCTGGATGATCCTCCAGCGCGGGGATCTCATGCTGGAGTTCTTC
GCCCACCCCAACTTGTTTATTGCAGCTTATAATGGTTACAAATAAAGCAATAGCATCACAAATTTCACAA
ATAAAGCATTTTTTTCACTGCATTCTAGTTGTGGTTTGTCCAAACTCATCAATGTATCTTATCATGTCTG
TATACCGTCGACCTCTAGCTAGAGCTTGGCGTAATCATGGTCATAGCTGTTTCCTGTGTGAAATTGTTAT
CCGCTCACAATTCCACACAACATACGAGCCGGAAGCATAAAGTGTAAAGCCTGGGGTGCCTAATGAGTGA
GCTAACTCACATTAATTGCGTTGCGCTCACTGCCCGCTTTCCAGTCGGGAAACCTGTCGTGCCAGCTGCA
TTAATGAATCGGCCAACGCGCGGGGAGAGGCGGTTTGCGTATTGGGCGCTCTTCCGCTTCCTCGCTCACT
GACTCGCTGCGCTCGGTCGTTCGGCTGCGGCGAGCGGTATCAGCTCACTCAAAGGCGGTAATACGGTTAT
CCACAGAATCAGGGGATAACGCAGGAAAGAACATGTGAGCAAAAGGCCAGCAAAAGGCCAGGAACCGTAA
AAAGGCCGCGTTGCTGGCGTTTTTCCATAGGCTCCGCCCCCCTGACGAGCATCACAAAAATCGACGCTCA
AGTCAGAGGTGGCGAAACCCGACAGGACTATAAAGATACCAGGCGTTTCCCCCTGGAAGCTCCCTCGTGC
GCTCTCCTGTTCCGACCCTGCCGCTTACCGGATACCTGTCCGCCTTTCTCCCTTCGGGAAGCGTGGCGCT
TTCTCATAGCTCACGCTGTAGGTATCTCAGTTCGGTGTAGGTCGTTCGCTCCAAGCTGGGCTGTGTGCAC
GAACCCCCCGTTCAGCCCGACCGCTGCGCCTTATCCGGTAACTATCGTCTTGAGTCCAACCCGGTAAGAC
ACGACTTATCGCCACTGGCAGCAGCCACTGGTAACAGGATTAGCAGAGCGAGGTATGTAGGCGGTGCTAC
AGAGTTCTTGAAGTGGTGGCCTAACTACGGCTACACTAGAAGAACAGTATTTGGTATCTGCGCTCTGCTG
AAGCCAGTTACCTTCGGAAAAAGAGTTGGTAGCTCTTGATCCGGCAAACAAACCACCGCTGGTAGCGGTG
GTTTTTTTGTTTGCAAGCAGCAGATTACGCGCAGAAAAAAAGGATCTCAAGAAGATCCTTTGATCTTTTC
TACGGGGTCTGACGCTCAGTGGAACGAAAACTCACGTTAAGGGATTTTGGTCATGAGATTATCAAAAAGG
ATCTTCACCTAGATCCTTTTAAATTAAAAATGAAGTTTTAAATCAATCTAAAGTATATATGAGTAAACTT
GGTCTGACAGTTACCAATGCTTAATCAGTGAGGCACCTATCTCAGCGATCTGTCTATTTCGTTCATCCAT
AGTTGCCTGACTCCCCGTCGTGTAGATAACTACGATACGGGAGGGCTTACCATCTGGCCCCAGTGCTGCA
ATGATACCGCGAGACCCACGCTCACCGGCTCCAGATTTATCAGCAATAAACCAGCCAGCCGGAAGGGCCG
AGCGCAGAAGTGGTCCTGCAACTTTATCCGCCTCCATCCAGTCTATTAATTGTTGCCGGGAAGCTAGAGT
AAGTAGTTCGCCAGTTAATAGTTTGCGCAACGTTGTTGCCATTGCTACAGGCATCGTGGTGTCACGCTCG
TCGTTTGGTATGGCTTCATTCAGCTCCGGTTCCCAACGATCAAGGCGAGTTACATGATCCCCCATGTTGT
GCAAAAAAGCGGTTAGCTCCTTCGGTCCTCCGATCGTTGTCAGAAGTAAGTTGGCCGCAGTGTTATCACT
CATGGTTATGGCAGCACTGCATAATTCTCTTACTGTCATGCCATCCGTAAGATGCTTTTCTGTGACTGGT
GAGTACTCAACCAAGTCATTCTGAGAATAGTGTATGCGGCGACCGAGTTGCTCTTGCCCGGCGTCAATAC
GGGATAATACCGCGCCACATAGCAGAACTTTAAAAGTGCTCATCATTGGAAAACGTTCTTCGGGGCGAAA
ACTCTCAAGGATCTTACCGCTGTTGAGATCCAGTTCGATGTAACCCACTCGTGCACCCAACTGATCTTCA
GCATCTTTTACTTTCACCAGCGTTTCTGGGTGAGCAAAAACAGGAAGGCAAAATGCCGCAAAAAAGGGAA
TAAGGGCGACACGGAAATGTTGAATACTCATACTCTTCCTTTTTCAATATTATTGAAGCATTTATCAGGG
TTATTGTCTCATGAGCGGATACATATTTGAATGTATTTAGAAAAATAAACAAATAGGGGTTCCGCGCACA
TTTCCCCGAAAAGTGCCACCTGAC
